>Addgene plasmid #78087 | SH3BP4 gRNA (BRDN0001149529) | addgene full sequence | sequence record 188958 | Addgene Assembled Sequence
CCCGGGTGCAAAGATGGATAAAGTTTTAAACAGAGAGGAATCTTTGCAGCTAATGGACCTTCTAGGTCTT
GAAAGGAGTGGGAATTGGCTCCGGTGCCCGTCAGTGGGCAGAGCGCACATCGCCCACAGTCCCCGAGAAG
TTGGGGGGAGGGGTCGGCAATTGATCCGGTGCCTAGAGAAGGTGGCGCGGGGTAAACTGGGAAAGTGATG
TCGTGTACTGGCTCCGCCTTTTTCCCGAGGGTGGGGGAGAACCGTATATAAGTGCAGTAGTCGCCGTGAA
CGTTCTTTTTCGCAACGGGTTTGCCGCCAGAACACAGGTAAGTGCCGTGTGTGGTTCCCGCGGGCCTGGC
CTCTTTACGGGTTATGGCCCTTGCGTGCCTTGAATTACTTCCACCTGGCTGCAGTACGTGATTCTTGATC
CCGAGCTTCGGGTTGGAAGTGGGTGGGAGAGTTCGAGGCCTTGCGCTTAAGGAGCCCCTTCGCCTCGTGC
TTGAGTTGAGGCCTGGCCTGGGCGCTGGGGCCGCCGCGTGCGAATCTGGTGGCACCTTCGCGCCTGTCTC
GCTGCTTTCGATAAGTCTCTAGCCATTTAAAATTTTTGATGACCTGCTGCGACGCTTTTTTTCTGGCAAG
ATAGTCTTGTAAATGCGGGCCAAGATCTGCACACTGGTATTTCGGTTTTTGGGGCCGCGGGCGGCGACGG
GGCCCGTGCGTCCCAGCGCACATGTTCGGCGAGGCGGGGCCTGCGAGCGCGGCCACCGAGAATCGGACGG
GGGTAGTCTCAAGCTGGCCGGCCTGCTCTGGTGCCTGGCCTCGCGCCGCCGTGTATCGCCCCGCCCTGGG
CGGCAAGGCTGGCCCGGTCGGCACCAGTTGCGTGAGCGGAAAGATGGCCGCTTCCCGGCCCTGCTGCAGG
GAGCTCAAAATGGAGGACGCGGCGCTCGGGAGAGCGGGCGGGTGAGTCACCCACACAAAGGAAAAGGGCC
TTTCCGTCCTCAGCCGTCGCTTCATGTGACTCCACGGAGTACCGGGCGCCGTCCAGGCACCTCGATTAGT
TCTCGAGCTTTTGGAGTACGTCGTCTTTAGGTTGGGGGGAGGGGTTTTATGCGATGGAGTTTCCCCACAC
TGAGTGGGTGGAGACTGAAGTTAGGCCAGCTTGGCACTTGATGTAATTCTCCTTGGAATTTGCCCTTTTT
GAGTTTGGATCTTGGTTCATTCTCAAGCCTCAGACAGTGGTTCAAAGTTTTTTTCTTCCATTTCAGGTGT
CGTGACGTACGGCCACCATGACCGAGTACAAGCCCACGGTGCGCCTCGCCACCCGCGACGACGTCCCCAG
GGCCGTACGCACCCTCGCCGCCGCGTTCGCCGACTACCCCGCCACGCGCCACACCGTCGATCCGGACCGC
CACATCGAGCGGGTCACCGAGCTGCAAGAACTCTTCCTCACGCGCGTCGGGCTCGACATCGGCAAGGTGT
GGGTCGCGGACGACGGCGCCGCCGTGGCGGTCTGGACCACGCCGGAGAGCGTCGAAGCGGGGGCGGTGTT
CGCCGAGATCGGCCCGCGCATGGCCGAGTTGAGCGGTTCCCGGCTGGCCGCGCAGCAACAGATGGAAGGC
CTCCTGGCGCCGCACCGGCCCAAGGAGCCCGCGTGGTTCCTGGCCACCGTCGGAGTCTCGCCCGACCACC
AGGGCAAGGGTCTGGGCAGCGCCGTCGTGCTCCCCGGAGTGGAGGCGGCCGAGCGCGCCGGGGTGCCCGC
CTTCCTGGAGACCTCCGCGCCCCGCAACCTCCCCTTCTACGAGCGGCTCGGCTTCACCGTCACCGCCGAC
GTCGAGGTGCCCGAAGGACCGCGCACCTGGTGCATGACCCGCAAGCCCGGTGCCTGAACGCGTTAAGTCG
ACAATCAACCTCTGGATTACAAAATTTGTGAAAGATTGACTGGTATTCTTAACTATGTTGCTCCTTTTAC
GCTATGTGGATACGCTGCTTTAATGCCTTTGTATCATGCTATTGCTTCCCGTATGGCTTTCATTTTCTCC
TCCTTGTATAAATCCTGGTTGCTGTCTCTTTATGAGGAGTTGTGGCCCGTTGTCAGGCAACGTGGCGTGG
TGTGCACTGTGTTTGCTGACGCAACCCCCACTGGTTGGGGCATTGCCACCACCTGTCAGCTCCTTTCCGG
GACTTTCGCTTTCCCCCTCCCTATTGCCACGGCGGAACTCATCGCCGCCTGCCTTGCCCGCTGCTGGACA
GGGGCTCGGCTGTTGGGCACTGACAATTCCGTGGTGTTGTCGGGGAAATCATCGTCCTTTCCTTGGCTGC
TCGCCTGTGTTGCCACCTGGATTCTGCGCGGGACGTCCTTCTGCTACGTCCCTTCGGCCCTCAATCCAGC
GGACCTTCCTTCCCGCGGCCTGCTGCCGGCTCTGCGGCCTCTTCCGCGTCTTCGCCTTCGCCCTCAGACG
AGTCGGATCTCCCTTTGGGCCGCCTCCCCGCGTCGACTTTAAGACCAATGACTTACAAGGCAGCTGTAGA
TCTTAGCCACTTTTTAAAAGAAAAGGGGGGACTGGAAGGGCTAATTCACTCCCAACGAAGACAAGATCTG
CTTTTTGCTTGTACTGGGTCTCTCTGGTTAGACCAGATCTGAGCCTGGGAGCTCTCTGGCTAACTAGGGA
ACCCACTGCTTAAGCCTCAATAAAGCTTGCCTTGAGTGCTTCAAGTAGTGTGTGCCCGTCTGTTGTGTGA
CTCTGGTAACTAGAGATCCCTCAGACCCTTTTAGTCAGTGTGGAAAATCTCTAGCAGTACGTATAGTAGT
TCATGTCATCTTATTATTCAGTATTTATAACTTGCAAAGAAATGAATATCAGAGAGTGAGAGGAACTTGT
TTATTGCAGCTTATAATGGTTACAAATAAAGCAATAGCATCACAAATTTCACAAATAAAGCATTTTTTTC
ACTGCATTCTAGTTGTGGTTTGTCCAAACTCATCAATGTATCTTATCATGTCTGGCTCTAGCTATCCCGC
CCCTAACTCCGCCCATCCCGCCCCTAACTCCGCCCAGTTCCGCCCATTCTCCGCCCCATGGCTGACTAAT
TTTTTTTATTTATGCAGAGGCCGAGGCCGCCTCGGCCTCTGAGCTATTCCAGAAGTAGTGAGGAGGCTTT
TTTGGAGGCCTAGGGACGTACCCAATTCGCCCTATAGTGAGTCGTATTACGCGCGCTCACTGGCCGTCGT
TTTACAACGTCGTGACTGGGAAAACCCTGGCGTTACCCAACTTAATCGCCTTGCAGCACATCCCCCTTTC
GCCAGCTGGCGTAATAGCGAAGAGGCCCGCACCGATCGCCCTTCCCAACAGTTGCGCAGCCTGAATGGCG
AATGGG
[124 nt withheld, positions 3367-3490]
C
[91 nt withheld, positions 3492-3582]
A
[49 nt withheld, positions 3584-3632]
CCTTTGACGTTGGAGTCCACGTTCTTT
[37 nt withheld, positions 3660-3696]
ACCCTATCTCGGTCTATTCTTTTGATTTATAAGGGATTTTGCCGATTTCGGCCTATTGGTTAAAAAATGA
GCTGATTTAACAAAAATTTAACGCGAATTTTAACAAAATATTAACGCTTACAATTTAGGTGGCACTTTTC
GGGGAAATGTGCGCGGAACCCCTATTTGTTTATTTTTCTAAATACATTCAAATATGTATCCGCTCATGAG
ACAATAACCCTGATAAATGCTTCAATAATATTGAAAAAGGAAGAGTATGAGTATTCAACATTTCCGTGTC
GCCCTTATTCCCTTTTTTGCGGCATTTTGCCTTCCTGTTTTTGCTCACCCAGAAACGCTGGTGAAAGTAA
AAGATGCTGAAGATCAGTTGGGTGCACGAGTGGGTTACATCGAACTGGATCTCAACAGCGGTAAGATCCT
TGAGAGTTTTCGCCCCGAAGAACGTTTTCCAATGATGAGCACTTTTAAAGTTCTGCTATGTGGCGCGGTA
TTATCCCGTATTGACGCCGGGCAAGAGCAACTCGGTCGCCGCATACACTATTCTCAGAATGACTTGGTTG
AGTACTCACCAGTCACAGAAAAGCATCTTACGGATGGCATGACAGTAAGAGAATTATGCAGTGCTGCCAT
AACCATGAGTGATAACACTGCGGCCAACTTACTTCTGACAACGATCGGAGGACCGAAGGAGCTAACCGCT
TTTTTGCACAACATGGGGGATCATGTAACTCGCCTTGATCGTTGGGAACCGGAGCTGAATGAAGCCATAC
CAAACGACGAGCGTGACACCACGATGCCTGTAGCAATGGCAACAACGTTGCGCAAACTATTAACTGGCGA
ACTACTTACTCTAGCTTCCCGGCAACAATTAATAGACTGGATGGAGGCGGATAAAGTTGCAGGACCACTT
CTGCGCTCGGCCCTTCCGGCTGGCTGGTTTATTGCTGATAAATCTGGAGCCGGTGAGCGTGGGTCTCGCG
GTATCATTGCAGCACTGGGGCCAGATGGTAAGCCCTCCCGTATCGTAGTTATCTACACGACGGGGAGTCA
GGCAACTATGGATGAACGAAATAGACAGATCGCTGAGATAGGTGCCTCACTGATTAAGCATTGGTAACTG
TCAGACCAAGTTTACTCATATATACTTTAGATTGATTTAAAACTTCATTTTTAATTTAAAAGGATCTAGG
TGAAGATCCTTTTTGATAATCTCATGACCAAAATCCCTTAACGTGAGTTTTCGTTCCACTGAGCGTCAGA
CCCCGTAGAAAAGATCAAAGGATCTTCTTGAGATCCTTTTTTTCTGCGCGTAATCTGCTGCTTGCAAACA
AAAAAACCACCGCTACCAGCGGTGGTTTGTTTGCCGGATCAAGAGCTACCAACTCTTTTTCCGAAGGTAA
CTGGCTTCAGCAGAGCGCAGATACCAAATACTGTTCTTCTAGTGTAGCCGTAGTTAGGCCACCACTTCAA
GAACTCTGTAGCACCGCCTACATACCTCGCTCTGCTAATCCTGTTACCAGTGGCTGCTGCCAGTGGCGAT
AAGTCGTGTCTTACCGGGTTGGACTCAAGACGATAGTTACCGGATAAGGCGCAGCGGTCGGGCTGAACGG
GGGGTTCGTGCACACAGCCCAGCTTGGAGCGAACGACCTACACCGAACTGAGATACCTACAGCGTGAGCT
ATGAGAAAGCGCCACGCTTCCCGAAGGGAGAAAGGCGGACAGGTATCCGGTAAGCGGCAGGGTCGGAACA
GGAGAGCGCACGAGGGAGCTTCCAGGGGGAAACGCCTGGTATCTTTATAGTCCTGTCGGGTTTCGCCACC
TCTGACTTGAGCGTCGATTTTTGTGATGCTCGTCAGGGGGGCGGAGCCTATGGAAAAACGCCAGCAACGC
GGCCTTTTTACGGTTCCTGGCCTTTTGCTGGCCTTTTGCTCACATGTTCTTTCCTGCGTTATCCCCTGAT
TCTGTGGATAACCGTATTACCGCCTTTGAGTGAGCTGATACCGCTCGCCGCAGCCGAACGACCGAGCGCA
GCGAGTCAGTGAGCGAGGAAGCGGAAGAGCGCCCAATACGCAAACCGCCTCTCCCCGCGCGTTGGCCGAT
TCATTAATGCAGCTGGCACGACAGGTTTCCCGACTGGAAAGCGGGCAGTGAGCGCAACGCAATTAATGTG
AGTTAGCTCACTCATTAGGCACCCCAGGCTTTACACTTTATGCTTCCGGCTCGTATGTTGTGTGGAATTG
TGAGCGGATAACAATTTCACACAGGAAACAGCTATGACCATGATTACGCCAAGCGCGCAATTAACCCTCA
CTAAAGGGAACAAAAGCTGGAGCTGCAAGCTTAATGTAGTCTTATGCAATACTCTTGTAGTCTTGCAACA
TGGTAACGATGAGTTAGCAACATGCCTTACAAGGAGAGAAAAAGCACCGTGCATGCCGATTGGTGGAAGT
AAGGTGGTACGATCGTGCCTTATTAGGAAGGCAACAGACGGGTCTGACATGGATTGGACGAACCACTGAA
TTGCCGCATTGCAGAGATATTGTATTTAAGTGCCTAGCTCGATACATAAACGGGTCTCTCTGGTTAGACC
AGATCTGAGCCTGGGAGCTCTCTGGCTAACTAGGGAACCCACTGCTTAAGCCTCAATAAAGCTTGCCTTG
AGTGCTTCAAGTAGTGTGTGCCCGTCTGTTGTGTGACTCTGGTAACTAGAGATCCCTCAGACCCTTTTAG
TCAGTGTGGAAAATCTCTAGCAGTGGCGCCCGAACAGGGACTTGAAAGCGAAAGGGAAACCAGAGGAGCT
CTCTCGACGCAGGACTCGGCTTGCTGAAGCGCGCACGGCAAGAGGCGAGGGGCGGCGACTGGTGAGTACG
CCAAAAATTTTGACTAGCGGAGGCTAGAAGGAGAGAGATGGGTGCGAGAGCGTCAGTATTAAGCGGGGGA
GAATTAGATCGCGATGGGAAAAAATTCGGTTAAGGCCAGGGGGAAAGAAAAAATATAAATTAAAACATAT
AGTATGGGCAAGCAGGGAGCTAGAACGATTCGCAGTTAATCCTGGCCTGTTAGAAACATCAGAAGGCTGT
AGACAAATACTGGGACAGCTACAACCATCCCTTCAGACAGGATCAGAAGAACTTAGATCATTATATAATA
CAGTAGCAACCCTCTATTGTGTGCATCAAAGGATAGAGATAAAAGACACCAAGGAAGCTTTAGACAAGAT
AGAGGAAGAGCAAAACAAAAGTAAGACCACCGCACAGCAAGCGGCCGCTGATCTTCAGACCTGGAGGAGG
AGATATGAGGGACAATTGGAGAAGTGAATTATATAAATATAAAGTAGTAAAAATTGAACCATTAGGAGTA
GCACCCACCAAGGCAAAGAGAAGAGTGGTGCAGAGAGAAAAAAGAGCAGTGGGAATAGGAGCTTTGTTCC
TTGGGTTCTTGGGAGCAGCAGGAAGCACTATGGGCGCAGCGTCAATGACGCTGACGGTACAGGCCAGACA
ATTATTGTCTGGTATAGTGCAGCAGCAGAACAATTTGCTGAGGGCTATTGAGGCGCAACAGCATCTGTTG
CAACTCACAGTCTGGGGCATCAAGCAGCTCCAGGCAAGAATCCTGGCTGTGGAAAGATACCTAAAGGATC
AACAGCTCCTGGGGATTTGGGGTTGCTCTGGAAAACTCATTTGCACCACTGCTGTGCCTTGGAATGCTAG
TTGGAGTAATAAATCTCTGGAACAGATTTGGAATCACACGACCTGGATGGAGTGGGACAGAGAAATTAAC
AATTACACAAGCTTAATACACTCCTTAATTGAAGAATCGCAAAACCAGCAAGAAAAGAATGAACAAGAAT
TATTGGAATTAGATAAATGGGCAAGTTTGTGGAATTGGTTTAACATAACAAATTGGCTGTGGTATATAAA
ATTATTCATAATGATAGTAGGAGGCTTGGTAGGTTTAAGAATAGTTTTTGCTGTACTTTCTATAGTGAAT
AGAGTTAGGCAGGGATATTCACCATTATCGTTTCAGACCCACCTCCCAACCCCGAGGGGACCCAGAGAGG
GCCTATTTCCCATGATTCCTTCATATTTGCATATACGATACAAGGCTGTTAGAGAGATAATTAGAATTAA
TTTGACTGTAAACACAAAGATATTAGTACAAAATACGTGACGTAGAAAGTAATAATTTCTTGGGTAGTTT
GCAGTTTTAAAATTATGTTTTAAAATGGACTATCATATGCTTACCGTAACTTGAAAGTATTTCGATTTCT
TGGCTTTATATATCTTGTGGAAAGGACGAAACACCGTGAAGTCAGAGAGCTCGTTGGTTTTAGAGCTAGA
AATAGCAAGTTAAAATAAGGCTAGTCCGTTATCAACTTGAAAAAGTGGCACCGAGTCGGTGCTTTTTTAA
GCTTGGCGTAACTAGATCTTGAGACAAATGGCAGTATTCATCCACAATTTTAAAAGAAAAGGGGGGATTG
GGGGGTACAGTGCAGGGGAAAGAATAGTAGACATAATAGCAACAGACATACAAACTAAAGAATTACAAAA
ACAAATTACAAAAATTCAAAATTTTCGGGTTTATTACAGGGACAGCAGAGATCCACTTTGGCGCCGGCTC
GAGGGGG
Features (pLannotate 1.2.2; 29 found; start..end, strand, type, name):
     14..80      +  CDS            small t antigen (fragment): SV40 (simian virus 40) small t antigen
    106..317     +  promoter       EF-1α core promoter: core promoter for human elongation factor EF-1α
    318..1256    +  intron         EF-1α intron A: intron upstream of the start codon of human EF-1α
   1278..1877    +  CDS            PuroR (fragment): puromycin N-acetyltransferase; pac from Streptomyces; confers resistance to puromycin
   1893..2481    +  misc_feature   WPRE: woodchuck hepatitis virus posttranscriptional regulatory element
   2532..2551    +  misc_feature   cPPT/CTS (fragment): central polypurine tract and central termination sequence of HIV-1
   2553..2786    +  LTR            3' LTR (ΔU3): self-inactivating 3' long terminal repeat (LTR) from HIV-1
   2864..2985    +  polyA_signal   SV40 poly(A) signal: SV40 polyadenylation signal
   3025..3160    +  rep_origin     SV40 ori: SV40 origin of replication
   3181..3199    -  promoter       T7 promoter: promoter for bacteriophage T7 RNA polymerase
   3207..3362    +  CDS            lacZα (fragment): LacZα fragment of β-galactosidase; lacZ fragment
   3367..3795    +  rep_origin     f1 ori (sequence partly withheld): f1 bacteriophage origin of replication; arrow indicates direction of (+) strand synthesis
   3848..3952    +  promoter       AmpR promoter: bla
   3953..4813    +  CDS            AmpR: β-lactamase; bla; confers resistance to ampicillin, carbenicillin, and related antibiotics
   4984..5572    +  rep_origin     ori: high-copy-number ColE1/pMB1/pBR322/pUC origin of replication
   5755..5847    +  CDS            lacI (fragment): lac repressor; lacI; The lac repressor binds to the lac operator to inhibit transcription in E. coli. This inhibition can be relieved by adding lactose or isopropyl-β-D-thiogalactopyranoside (IPTG).
   5860..5881    +  protein_bind   CAP binding site: CAP binding activates transcription in the presence of cAMP. E. coli catabolite activator protein
   5896..5926    +  promoter       lac promoter: promoter for the E. coli lac operon
   5934..5950    +  protein_bind   lac operator: The lac repressor binds to the lac operator to inhibit transcription in E. coli. This inhibition can be relieved by adding lactose or isopropyl-β-D-thiogalactopyranoside (IPTG). lac repressor encoded by lacI
   5995..6013    +  promoter       T3 promoter: promoter for bacteriophage T3 RNA polymerase
   6041..6267    +  promoter       RSV promoter: Rous sarcoma virus enhancer/promoter
   6268..6448    +  LTR            5' LTR (truncated): truncated 5' long terminal repeat (LTR) from HIV-1
   6495..6620    +  misc_feature   HIV-1 Ψ: packaging signal of human immunodeficiency virus type 1
   6604..6967    +  CDS            HIV-1 gag (fragment): gag protein from human immunodeficiency virus 1; gag
   7113..7346    +  misc_feature   RRE: The Rev response element (RRE) of HIV-1 allows for Rev-dependent mRNA export from the nucleus to the cytoplasm.
   7723..7749    +  CDS            Rev (fragment): human immunodeficiency virus 1 (HIV-1) Rev protein; rev; enhances nuclear export of unspliced and incompletely spliced viral mRNAs
   7753..7993    +  promoter       U6 promoter: RNA polymerase III promoter for human U6 snRNA
   8023..8098    +  misc_RNA       gRNA scaffold: guide RNA scaffold for the Streptococcus pyogenes CRISPR/Cas9 system
   8154..8271    +  misc_feature   cPPT/CTS: central polypurine tract and central termination sequence of HIV-1
