[The description below was written by a language model from this plasmid's Addgene catalogue record and pLannotate feature annotations shown in this document.]
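Description:
SH3BP4 gRNA (BRDN0001149529) is a third-generation lentiviral CRISPR guide plasmid built on the lentiGuide-Puro backbone and designed to target human SH3BP4 (also known as BOG25 or TTP), with the guide designed against the reference transcript NM_014521.2. In bacteria it is maintained as a high-copy plasmid through a ColE1/pUC-type origin and selected with ampicillin via the β-lactamase gene. An f1 origin, an SV40 origin and poly(A) signal, and lac/T7/T3 remnants are carried over from the backbone.

The lentiviral transfer cassette begins with an RSV promoter fused to a truncated HIV-1 5' LTR, which makes genomic RNA production Tat-independent. It continues through the Ψ packaging signal with a partial gag sequence and the Rev response element, and ends in a self-inactivating ΔU3 3' LTR. Within this unit, a human U6 RNA polymerase III promoter drives the SH3BP4-specific spacer joined to the Streptococcus pyogenes gRNA scaffold. This is followed by a cPPT/CTS element that aids nuclear import of the provirus. Downstream, the EF-1α core promoter with its intron A expresses puromycin N-acetyltransferase, allowing puromycin selection of transduced mammalian cells, and a WPRE enhances transcript expression.

The plasmid does not encode Cas9, so it is meant to be used with a separate Cas9 vector such as lentiCas9-Blast or in cells that already express Cas9. It then directs cleavage and knockout of SH3BP4. The depositor's comments associate it with a human kinome gRNA library, and the linked publication concerns optimised sgRNA design for higher activity and fewer off-target effects.
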