Addgene plasmid #78087: SH3BP4 gRNA (BRDN0001149529)
Purpose: 3rd generation lentiviral gRNA plasmid targeting human SH3BP4
Depositing lab: John Doench & David Root. Depositing organization: Broad Institute. Publication: Optimized sgRNA design to maximize activity and minimize off-target effects of CRISPR-Cas9. Doench JG, Fusi N, Sullender M, Hegde M, Vaimberg EW, Donovan KF, Smith I, Tothova Z, Wilen C, Orchard R, Virgin HW, Listgarten J, Root DE. Nat Biotechnol. 2016 Jan 18. doi: 10.1038/nbt.3437. PubMed 26780180.
Backbone
  Vector backbone: lentiGuide-Puro
  Backbone manufacturer: Zhang Lab (Addgene plasmid # 52963)
  Vector type: Mammalian Expression, Lentiviral, CRISPR
  Selectable markers: Puromycin
Growth in bacteria
  Bacterial resistance: Ampicillin, 100 μg/mL
  Growth temperature: 37°C
  Growth strain: DH5alpha
  Copy number: High Copy
Gene/Insert
  Gene/Insert name: SH3BP4 (alt names: SH3BP4; NM_014521.2)
  gRNA/shRNA sequence: TGAAGTCAGAGAGCTCGTTG
  Species: H. sapiens (human)
  Entrez Gene: SH3BP4 (a.k.a. BOG25, TTP)
  Promoter: hU6
  Cloning method: Unknown
  Sequencing primers: 5′ U6-F; 3′ pS2-R
Terms and licenses: Academic/Nonprofit Terms; Industry Terms: Not Available to Industry
Depositor comments: The gRNA was designed to target the following Genbank reference sequence(s): NM_014521.2. Note that this plasmid does NOT contain Cas9. It should be used in conjunction with lentiCas9-Blast (Addgene #52962) or otherwise with cell lines already expressing Cas9. Browse the full kinome gRNA library at http://www.addgene.org/pooled-library/broadgpp-human-kinome/ or visit http://www.broadinstitute.org/rnai/public/ for detailed protocols and information.
How to cite: SH3BP4 gRNA (BRDN0001149529) was a gift from John Doench & David Root (Addgene plasmid # 78087 ; http://n2t.net/addgene:78087 ; RRID:Addgene_78087)
