>Addgene plasmid #78087 | SH3BP4 gRNA (BRDN0001149529) | depositor partial sequence | sequence record 145546 | Target Sequence
TGAAGTCAGAGAGCTCGTTG
