>Addgene plasmid #78087 | SH3BP4 gRNA (BRDN0001149529) | addgene partial sequence | sequence record 188957 | hU6-F
GTAGAAAGTAATAATTTCTTGGGTAGTTTGCAGTTTTAAAATTATGTTTTAAAATGGACTATCATATGCT
TACCGTAACTTGAAAGTATTTCGATTTCTTGGCTTTATATATCTTGTGGAAAGGACGAAACACCGTGAAG
TCAGAGAGCTCGTTGGTTTTAGAGCTAGAAATAGCAAGTTAAAATAAGGCTAGTCCGTTATCAACTTGAA
AAAGTGGCACCGAGTCGGTGCTTTTTTAAGCTTGGCGTAACTAGATCTTGAGACAAATGGCAGTATTCAT
CCACAATTTTAAAAGAAAAGGGGGGATTGGGGGGTACAGTGCAGGGGAAAGAATAGTAGACATAATAGCA
ACAGACATACAAACTAAAGAATTACAAAAACAAATTACAAAAATTCAAAATTTTCGGGTTTATTACAGGG
ACAGCAGAGATCCACTTTGGCGCCGGCTCGAGGGGGCCCGGGTGCAAAGATGGATAAAGTTTTAAACAGA
GAGGAATCTTTGCAGCTAATGGACCTTCTAGGTCTTGAAAGGAGTGGGAATTGGCTCCGGTGCCCGTCAG
TGGGCAGAGC
